>Addgene plasmid #64726 | pattB-nsyb-MKIIK11A::nlsLexADBDo | depositor full sequence | sequence record 111558 | pattB-nsyb-MKIIK11A::nlsLexADBDo sequence 10320 bps
CTG
[124 nt withheld, positions 4-127]
C
[91 nt withheld, positions 129-219]
A
[49 nt withheld, positions 221-269]
CCTTTGACGTTGGAGTCCACGTTCTTT
[37 nt withheld, positions 297-333]
ACCCTATCTCGGTCTATTCTTTTGATTTATAAGGGATTTTGCCGATTTCGGCCTATTGGTTAAAAAATGA
GCTGATTTAACAAAAATTTAACGCGAATTTTAACAAAATATTAACGCTTACAATTTCCATTCGCCATTCA
GGCTGCGCAACTGTTGGGAAGGGCGATCGGTGCGGGCCTCTTCGCTATTACGCCAGCTGGCGAAAGGGGG
ATGTGCTGCAAGGCGATTAAGTTGGGTAACGCCAGGGTTTTCCCAGTCACGACGTTGTAAAACGACGGCC
AGTGAATTGTAATACGACTCACTATAGGGCGAATTGGGTACGTACCGGGCCCCTAGTATGTATGTAAGTT
AATAAAACCCATTTTTGCGGAAAGTAGATAAAAAAAACATTTTTTTTTTTTACTGCACTGGATATCATTG
AACTTATCTGATCAGTTTTAAATTTACTTCGATCCAAGGGTATTTGATGTACCAGGTTCTTTCGATTACC
TCTCACTCAAAATGACATTCCACTCAAAGTCAGCGCTGTTTGCCTCCTTCTCTGTCCACAGAAATATCGC
CGTCTCTTTCGCCGCTGCGTCCGCTATCTCTTTCGCCACCGTTTGTAGCGTTACGTAGCGTCAATGTCCG
CCTTCAGTTGCATTTTGTCAGCGGTTTCGTGACGAAGCTCCAAGCGGTTTACGCCATCAATTAAACACAA
AGTGCTGTGCCAAAACTCCTCTCGCTTCTTATTTTTGTTTGTTTTTTGAGTGATTGGGGTGGTGATTGGT
TTTGGGTGGGTAAGCAGGGGAAAGTGTGAAAAATCCCGGCAATGGGCCAAGAGGATCAGGAGCTATTAAT
TCGCGGAGGCAGCAAACACCCATCTGCCGAGCATCTGAACAATGTGAGTAGTACATGTGCATACATCTTA
AGTTCACTTGATCTATAGGAACTGCGATTGCAACATCAAATTGTCTGCGGCGTGAGAACTGCGACCCACA
AAAATCCCAAACCGCAATTGCACAAACAAATAGTGACACGAAACAGATTATTCTGGTAGCTGTTCTCGCT
ATATAAGACAATTTTTGAGATCATATCATGATCAAGACATCTAAAGGCATTCATTTTCGACTATATTCTT
TTTTACAAAAAATATAACAACCAGATATTTTAAGCTGATCCTAGATGCACAAAAAATAAATAAAAGTATA
AACCTACTTCGTAGGATACTTCGGGGTACTTTTTGTTCGGGGTTAGATGAGCATAACGCTTGTAGTTGAT
ATTTGAGATCCCCTATCATTGCAGGGTGACAGCGGAGCGGCTTCGCAGAGCTGCATTAACCAGGGCTTCG
GGCAGGCCAAAAACTACGGCACGCTCCGGCCACCCAGTCCGCCGGAGGACTCCGGTTCAGGGAGCGGCCA
ACTAGCCGAGAACCTCACCTATGCCTGGCACAATATGGACATCTTTGGGGCGGTCAATCAGCCGGGCTCC
GGATGGCGGCAGCTGGTCAACCGGACACGCGGACTATTCTGCAACGAGCGACACATACCGGCGCCCAGGA
AACATTTGCTCAAGAACGGTGAGTTTCTATTCGCAGTCGGCTGATCTGTGTGAAATCTTAATAAAGGGTC
CAATTACCAATTTGAAACTCAGTTTGCGGCGTGGCCTATCCGGGCGAACTTTTGGCCGTGATGGGCAGTT
CCGGTGCCGGAAAGACGACCCTGCTGAATGCCCTTGCCTTTCGATCGCCGCAGGGCATCCAAGTATCGCC
ATCCGGGATGCGACTGCTCAATGGCCAACCTGTGGACGCCAAGGAGATGCAGGCCAGGTGCGCCTATGTC
CAGCAGGATGACCTCTTTATCGGCTCCCTAACGGCCAGGGAACACCTGATTTTCCAGGCCATGGTGCGGA
TGCCACGACATCTGACCTATCGGCAGCGAGTGGCCCGCGTGGATCAGGTGATCCAGGAGCTTTCGCTCAG
CAAATGTCAGCACACGATCATCGGTGTGCCCGGCAGGGTGAAAGGTCTGTCCGGCGGAGAAAGGAAGCGT
CTGGCATTCGCCTCCGAGGCACTAACCGATCCGCCGCTTCTGATCTGCGATGAGCCCACCTCCGGACTGG
ACTCATTTACCGCCCACAGCGTCGTCCAGGTGCTGAAGAAGCTGTCGCAGAAGGGCAAGACCGTCATCCT
GACCATTCATCAGCCGTCTTCCGAGCTGTTTGAGCTCTTTGACAAGATCCTTCTGATGGCCGAGGGCAGG
GTAGCTTTCTTGGGCACTCCCAGCGAAGCCGTCGACTTCTTTTCCTAGTGAGTTCGATGTGTTTATTAAG
GGTATCTAGCATTACATTACATCTCAACTCCTATCCAGCGTGGGTGCCCAGTGTCCTACCAACTACAATC
CGGCGGACTTTTACGTACAGGTGTTGGCCGTTGTGCCCGGACGGGAGATCGAGTCCCGTGATCGGATCGC
CAAGATATGCGACAATTTTGCTATTAGCAAAGTAGCCCGGGATATGGAGCAGTTGTTGGCCACCAAAAAT
TTGGAGAAGCCACTGGAGCAGCCGGAGAATGGGTACACCTACAAGGCCACCTGGTTCATGCAGTTCCGGG
CGGTCCTGTGGCGATCCTGGCTGTCGGTGCTCAAGGAACCACTCCTCGTAAAAGTGCGACTTATTCAGAC
AACGGTGAGTGGTTCCAGTGGAAACAAATGATATAACGCTTACAATTCTTGGAAACAAATTCGCTAGATT
TTAGTTAGAATTGCCTGATTCCACACCCTTCTTAGTTTTTTTCAATGAGATGTATAGTTTATAGTTTTGC
AGAAAATAAATAAATTTCATTTAACTCGCGAACATGTTGAAGATATGAATATTAATGAGATGCGAGTAAC
ATTTTAATTTGCAGATGGTTGCCATCTTGATTGGCCTCATCTTTTTGGGCCAACAACTCACGCAAGTGGG
CGTGATGAATATCAACGGAGCCATCTTCCTCTTCCTGACCAACATGACCTTTCAAAACGTCTTTGCCACG
ATAAATGTAAGTCTTGTTTAGAATACATTTGCATATTAATAATTTACTAACTTTCTAATGAATCGATTCG
ATTTAGGTGTTCACCTCAGAGCTGCCAGTTTTTATGAGGGAGGCCCGAAGTCGACTTTATCGCTGTGACA
CATACTTTCTGGGCAAAACGATTGCCGAATTACCGCTTTTTCTCACAGTGCCACTGGTCTTCACGGCGAT
TGCCTATCCGATGATCGGACTGCGGGCCGGAGTGCTGCACTTCTTCAACTGCCTGGCGCTGGTCACTCTG
GTGGCCAATGTGTCAACGTCCTTCGGATATCTAATATCCTGCGCCAGCTCCTCGACCTCGATGGCGCTGT
CTGTGGGTCCGCCGGTTATCATACCATTCCTGCTCTTTGGCGGCTTCTTCTTGAACTCGGGCTCGGTGCC
AGTATACCTCAAATGGTTGTCGTACCTCTCATGGTTCCGTTACGCCAACGAGGGTCTGCTGATTAACCAA
TGGGCGGACGTGGAGCCGGGCGAAATTAGCTGCACATCGTCGAACACCACGTGCCCCAGTTCGGGCAAGG
TCATCCTGGAGACGCTTAACTTCTCCGCCGCCGATCTGCCGCTGGACTACGTGGGTCTGGCCATTCTCAT
CGTGAGCTTCCGGGTGCTCGCATATCTGGCTCTAAGACTTCGGGCCCGACGCAAGGAGTAGCCGACATAT
ATCCGAAATAACTGCTTGTTTTTTTTTTTTACCATTATTACCATCGTGTTTACTGTTTATTGCCCCCTCA
AAAAGCTAATGTAATTATATTTGTGCCAATAAAAACAAGATATGACCTATAGAATACAAGTATTTCCCCT
TCGAACATCCCCACAAGTAGACTTTGGATTTGTCTTCTAACCAAAAGACTTACACACCTGCATACCTTAC
ATCAAAAACTCGTTTATCGCTACATAAAACACCGGGATATATTTTTTATATACATACTTTTCAAATCGCG
CGCCCTCTTCATAATTCACCTCCACCACACCACGTTTCGTAGTTGCTCTTTCGCTGTCTCCCACCCGCTC
TCCGCAACACATTCACCTTTTGTTCGACGACCTTGGAGCGACTGTCGTTAGTTCCGCGCGATTCGGTTCG
CTCAAATGGTTCCGAGTGGTTCATTTCGTCTCAATAGAAATTAGTAATAAATATTTGTATGTACAATTTA
TTTGCTCCAATATATTTGTATATATTTCCCTCACAGCTATATTTATTCTAATTTAATATTATGACTTTTT
AAGGTAATTTTTTGTGACCTGTTCGGAGTGATTAGCGTTACAATTTGAACTGAAAGTGACATCCAGTGTT
TGTTCCTTGTGTAGATGCATCTCAAAAAAATGGTGGGCATAATAGTGTTGTTTATATATATCAAAAATAA
CAACTATAATAATAAGAATACATTTAATTTAGAAAATGCTTGGATTTCACTGGAACTAGGCTAGCATAAC
TTCGTATAATGTATGCTATACGAAGTTATGCTAGCGGATCCGACCTCAAAGATGGAAGCGGAGCAGAAGG
AGCGATTTCAGACAGACGCCCCCAAGTTTTGGGATTCCTTCTACGGCATTCACGACAACCGCTTCTTCAA
GGATCGCCACTGGCTGTTCACGGAGTTCCCCGAACTAGCTCCTCTGGCGGCGGATTCGGCGGTACTGCAA
CCACGCAGCATTTTCGAACTGGGCTGTGGAGTAGGAAACACAATTTTACCCCTTCTACAGTACAGCTCTG
AACCGCAGCTCAAGGTTTTCGGATGTGACTTCTCCGCCCGGGCCATTGAAATCCTGCGAAGCCAACGGCA
GTTCGACGAGAAGCGCTGCGAGGTGTTTGTCATGGATGCCACGCTGGATCATTGGCAGGTGCCCTTCGAG
GAAAACTCACAGGACATTATTGTGATGATTTTTGTGCTGTCCGCAATTGAGCCAAAGAAAATGCAGCGGG
TATTGGACAATTGCTATCGCTACCTGCGTCCCGGTGGCTTGCTCCTCTTCCGCGACTACGGACGATACGA
CCTGGCACAGCTGCGCTTCAAGAGCGGCAAGTGTATGGAGGACAACTTCTACGTGCGAGGCGACGGCACC
ATGGTGTACTTCTTTACAGAGGAAGAACTGCGGGGTATGATGACTCAAGCGGGGCTGCAGGAGGAGCAGC
TCATTGTGGACCGAAGACTGCAAGTTAATCGCTGTCGCGGCTTGAAAATGTACCGCGTGTGGATTCAGAC
AAAGTTCAGGAAACCGCTTTAAATCAATTTAGACGAATAGTTCTGTGCATTTTAAACCTTGTTCAAATCA
ATTGATATAATTATTTACACGATATATTTAAAAATACAAAGTTAAAACTTCAAACTGTAATATTACTAGA
ACTTTGAGCATTTCTTTTTCTTGATGGAAAGCCCGGCTTGTTTTTAAATTTCCCACCCCTTGGCCATCGG
CACTTGGAAATCGCTAAGGAAAAGCTTCTCGCTGGAACACCATTCGCTGCTGGCCATCCAGGCAGCTTTT
TCCCCAAATACACATAACAGTTAGGAAAGCTGCAAGTTTTCGCAGTTGGCCAAAAACGTCGTAAGTGAAA
ATTTTCCTGGTGCTGCGTAAAAAAATTCGTAAAATATTAGTTAAGCCTGGTTTTTGTAAACTCAAGTTGC
CCGAGCAAAAGTAAAGTGATTCTGATCAAAAGTGCTAAAACTGATTGATTAGGAAAACGAAGATCAAACG
AAATGTCAACCAAAGTCAGCGAAAACCCTTGTCGTGCAGAATTTCATTGATTTTTTCTTCTGAGCCCACG
TTGGCCAGTTGGGCACTTGAAATTATTTTTAAAACGTTTTGCATTTTGAAGACATCTTAGGTGCCCCTGG
GGGTATGCAACGGAAATGAGGAAGGACATGCCTCATGGCTGGGCGTGTTGCTGCCACCCAAATAGTCCTC
TTACGTCCCAATTAGAATCCCATAGCTGCCCATTTCAAGCATTAACCGATGTACTAAAAATAGTTGCAAC
TATTTTCGCACTCTATTCAGCAGCAGTTCCAGCGCTGAGCCAGAAAATTCCTGCGAAAGGCTGTCGTGGC
AAGTGTTACCCGCACACATACACATCATCCAGATCCAGCCAATCCCCCCGTGGAGTGGAGTGAATTTTCA
TTGACGACGGGGCGAAAAAGCTCTGGCGGAAGAGCGACAGAGAGAGAGAGAAACAGAGAGAGAGAGAGAG
AAGCGGCACTGAGAGCGCAACCCTCTAGAACAAAAACAACGAAACAGAGTTCAGCTGCACCACCACCCAC
TACCTACACCACCAACGCCACCACCGCCCACTGACCATCCCACATCCCGACCTGCGCCAGTGGAAGACAG
TGAAAGAGGCCAAGTGCATCGTGCATAGAGTACCTTCATCCTAATCATCGACAGCCGAATTCACCATGTT
TAATGCGCGGCGCAAGCTAGCCGGAGCCATACTTACGACAATGTTGGCGACCAGAAATTTTTCGGCTAGC
GGAGGAGGTGGTGGAGGTGGAGGTGGAGGTACTAGTCCACCCAAGAAGAAGCGAAAAGTAGAAGATCCAA
TGAAGGCTCTCACGGCCCGACAACAGGAAGTTTTTGATTTGATACGGGATCATATATCCCAAACGGGTAT
GCCTCCGACCCGCGCAGAGATAGCACAGCGACTGGGCTTTCGATCGCCTAACGCCGCGGAGGAGCACTTG
AAGGCACTGGCCCGCAAGGGTGTCATTGAAATCGTGTCCGGTGCGAGCCGCGGAATCCGGCTGTTGCAGG
AGGAGGAAGAGGGCCTGCCACTGGTGGGACGCGTGGCCGCTGGCGAGCCGCTGCTGGCCCAGCAACACAT
AGAGGGACACTATCAGGTGGACCCCTCCTTGTTTAAGCCAAATGCTGATTTCCTGTTGCGGGTGTCGGGA
ATGTCCATGAAGGACATCGGTATTATGGATGGTGACCTCCTCGCCGTCCATAAGACACAGGATGTCAGGA
ACGGCCAGGTAGTCGTTGCCAGGATAGACGATGAGGTCACTGTGAAACGTCTCAAGAAGCAAGGCAATAA
GGTCGAGCTGCTGCCGGAGAATAGCGAGTTCAAGCCGATCGTGGTGGATCTGCGACAGCAGTCCTTTACT
ATCGAGGGCTTGGCCGTGGGTGTGATCCGCAACGGAGATTGGCTGTAAGACGTCTATCGATACCGTCGAC
TAAAGCCAAATAGAAAATTATTCAGTTCCTGGCTTAAGTTTTTAAAAGTGATATTATTTATTTGGTTGTA
ACCAACCAAAAGAATGTAAATAACTAATACATAATTATGTTAGTTTTAAGTTAGCAACAAATTGATTTTA
GCTATATTAGCTACTTGGTTAATAAATAGAATATATTTATTTAAAGATAATTGCGTTTTTATTGTCAGGG
AGTGAGTTTGCTTAAAAACTCGTTTAGATCCGCGGCCGCGGCTCGAGGGTACCTCTAGAGATCCACTAGT
GTCGACGATGTAGGTCACGGTCTCGAAGCCGCGGTGCGGGTGCCAGGGCGTGCCCTTGGGCTCCCCGGGC
GCGTACTCCACCTCACCCATCTGGTCCATCATGATGAACGGGTCGAGGTGGCGGTAGTTGATCCCGGCGA
ACGCGCGGCGCACCGGGAAGCCCTCGCCCTCGAAACCGCTGGGCGCGGTGGTCACGGTGAGCACGGGACG
TGCGACGGCGTCGGCGGGTGCGGATACGCGGGGCAGCGTCAGCGGGTTCTCGACGGTCACGGCGGGCATG
TCGACACTAGTTCTAGCCAGCTTTTGTTCCCTTTAGTGAGGGTTAATTTCGAGCTTGGCGTAATCATGGT
CATAGCTGTTTCCTGTGTGAAATTGTTATCCGCTCACAATTCCACACAACATACGAGCCGGAAGCATAAA
GTGTAAAGCCTGGGGTGCCTAATGAGTGAGCTAACTCACATTAATTGCGTTGCGCTCACTGCCCGCTTTC
CAGTCGGGAAACCTGTCGTGCCAGCTGCATTAATGAATCGGCCAACGCGCGGGGAGAGGCGGTTTGCGTA
TTGGGCGCTCTTCCGCTTCCTCGCTCACTGACTCGCTGCGCTCGGTCGTTCGGCTGCGGCGAGCGGTATC
AGCTCACTCAAAGGCGGTAATACGGTTATCCACAGAATCAGGGGATAACGCAGGAAAGAACATGTGAGCA
AAAGGCCAGCAAAAGGCCAGGAACCGTAAAAAGGCCGCGTTGCTGGCGTTTTTCCATAGGCTCCGCCCCC
CTGACGAGCATCACAAAAATCGACGCTCAAGTCAGAGGTGGCGAAACCCGACAGGACTATAAAGATACCA
GGCGTTTCCCCCTGGAAGCTCCCTCGTGCGCTCTCCTGTTCCGACCCTGCCGCTTACCGGATACCTGTCC
GCCTTTCTCCCTTCGGGAAGCGTGGCGCTTTCTCATAGCTCACGCTGTAGGTATCTCAGTTCGGTGTAGG
TCGTTCGCTCCAAGCTGGGCTGTGTGCACGAACCCCCCGTTCAGCCCGACCGCTGCGCCTTATCCGGTAA
CTATCGTCTTGAGTCCAACCCGGTAAGACACGACTTATCGCCACTGGCAGCAGCCACTGGTAACAGGATT
AGCAGAGCGAGGTATGTAGGCGGTGCTACAGAGTTCTTGAAGTGGTGGCCTAACTACGGCTACACTAGAA
GGACAGTATTTGGTATCTGCGCTCTGCTGAAGCCAGTTACCTTCGGAAAAAGAGTTGGTAGCTCTTGATC
CGGCAAACAAACCACCGCTGGTAGCGGTGGTTTTTTTGTTTGCAAGCAGCAGATTACGCGCAGAAAAAAA
GGATCTCAAGAAGATCCTTTGATCTTTTCTACGGGGTCTGACGCTCAGTGGAACGAAAACTCACGTTAAG
GGATTTTGGTCATGAGATTATCAAAAAGGATCTTCACCTAGATCCTTTTAAATTAAAAATGAAGTTTTAA
ATCAATCTAAAGTATATATGAGTAAACTTGGTCTGACAGTTACCAATGCTTAATCAGTGAGGCACCTATC
TCAGCGATCTGTCTATTTCGTTCATCCATAGTTGCCTGACTCCCCGTCGTGTAGATAACTACGATACGGG
AGGGCTTACCATCTGGCCCCAGTGCTGCAATGATACCGCGAGACCCACGCTCACCGGCTCCAGATTTATC
AGCAATAAACCAGCCAGCCGGAAGGGCCGAGCGCAGAAGTGGTCCTGCAACTTTATCCGCCTCCATCCAG
TCTATTAATTGTTGCCGGGAAGCTAGAGTAAGTAGTTCGCCAGTTAATAGTTTGCGCAACGTTGTTGCCA
TTGCTACAGGCATCGTGGTGTCACGCTCGTCGTTTGGTATGGCTTCATTCAGCTCCGGTTCCCAACGATC
AAGGCGAGTTACATGATCCCCCATGTTGTGCAAAAAAGCGGTTAGCTCCTTCGGTCCTCCGATCGTTGTC
AGAAGTAAGTTGGCCGCAGTGTTATCACTCATGGTTATGGCAGCACTGCATAATTCTCTTACTGTCATGC
CATCCGTAAGATGCTTTTCTGTGACTGGTGAGTACTCAACCAAGTCATTCTGAGAATAGTGTATGCGGCG
ACCGAGTTGCTCTTGCCCGGCGTCAATACGGGATAATACCGCGCCACATAGCAGAACTTTAAAAGTGCTC
ATCATTGGAAAACGTTCTTCGGGGCGAAAACTCTCAAGGATCTTACCGCTGTTGAGATCCAGTTCGATGT
AACCCACTCGTGCACCCAACTGATCTTCAGCATCTTTTACTTTCACCAGCGTTTCTGGGTGAGCAAAAAC
AGGAAGGCAAAATGCCGCAAAAAAGGGAATAAGGGCGACACGGAAATGTTGAATACTCATACTCTTCCTT
TTTCAATATTATTGAAGCATTTATCAGGGTTATTGTCTCATGAGCGGATACATATTTGAATGTATTTAGA
AAAATAAACAAATAGGGGTTCCGCGCACATTTCCCCGAAAAGTGCCA
Features (pLannotate 1.2.2; 17 found; start..end, strand, type, name):
      4..432     +  rep_origin     f1 ori (sequence partly withheld): f1 bacteriophage origin of replication; arrow indicates direction of (+) strand synthesis
    463..620     -  CDS            lacZα (fragment): LacZα fragment of β-galactosidase; lacZ fragment
    623..641     +  promoter       T7 promoter: promoter for bacteriophage T7 RNA polymerase
    666..4802    +  gene           mini-white: white; This modified version of the white gene lacks part of the first intron.
   4809..4842    -  protein_bind   loxP: Cre-mediated recombination occurs in the 8-bp core sequence (GCATACAT). Cre recombinase
   4856..5602    +  CDS            metl (fragment): METL_DROME - Experimental evidence at protein level: Swiss-Prot protein existence level 1. Probable methyltransferase. From Drosophila melanogaster (Fruit fly).
   6772..6843    +  CDS            CAMK2D (fragment): KCC2D_HUMAN - Also known as CAMKD. Experimental evidence at protein level: Swiss-Prot protein existence level 1. Calcium/calmodulin-dependent protein kinase involved in the regulation of Ca(2+) homeostatis and excitation-contraction coupling (ECC) in heart by targeting ion channels, transporters and accessory proteins involved in Ca(2+) influx into the myocyte, Ca(2+) release from the sarcoplasmic reticulum (SR), SR Ca(2+) uptake and Na(+) and K(+) channel transport. Targets also transcription factors and signaling molecules to regulate heart function. In its activated form, is involved in the
   6913..7518    +  CDS            lexA: LEXA_ECOLI - Also known as exrA, spr, tsl, umuA. Experimental evidence at protein level: Swiss-Prot protein existence level 1. Represses a number of genes involved in the response to DNA damage (SOS response), including recA and lexA. Binds to the 16 bp palindromic sequence 5'-CTGTATATATATACAG-3'. In the presence of single- stranded DNA, RecA interacts with LexA causing an autocatalytic cleavage which disrupts the DNA-binding part of LexA, leading to derepression of the SOS regulon and eventually DNA repair. Implicated in hydroxy radical-mediated cell death induced by hydroxyurea treatment (Pu
   7845..7914    +  protein_bind   attB: attB site for the φC31 integrase (Groth et al., 2000) phage φC31 integrase
   8133..8151    -  promoter       T3 promoter: promoter for bacteriophage T3 RNA polymerase
   8196..8212    -  protein_bind   lac operator: The lac repressor binds to the lac operator to inhibit transcription in E. coli. This inhibition can be relieved by adding lactose or isopropyl-β-D-thiogalactopyranoside (IPTG). lac repressor encoded by lacI
   8220..8250    -  promoter       lac promoter: promoter for the E. coli lac operon
   8265..8286    -  protein_bind   CAP binding site: CAP binding activates transcription in the presence of cAMP. E. coli catabolite activator protein
   8299..8391    -  CDS            lacI (fragment): lac repressor; lacI; The lac repressor binds to the lac operator to inhibit transcription in E. coli. This inhibition can be relieved by adding lactose or isopropyl-β-D-thiogalactopyranoside (IPTG).
   8574..9162    -  rep_origin     ori: high-copy-number ColE1/pMB1/pBR322/pUC origin of replication
   9333..10193   -  CDS            AmpR: β-lactamase; bla; confers resistance to ampicillin, carbenicillin, and related antibiotics
  10194..10298   -  promoter       AmpR promoter: bla
