[The description below was written by a language model from this plasmid's Addgene catalogue record and pLannotate feature annotations shown in this document.]
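Description:
pattB-nsyb-MKIIK11A::nlsLexADBDo is a 10.3 kb Drosophila transgenesis and insect expression plasmid built on the pattB-nsyb backbone and intended for generating transgenic TRIC flies, TRIC being a transcriptional reporter of intracellular calcium. In bacteria it is maintained through a high-copy ColE1/pUC-type origin and selected with ampicillin via the AmpR (β-lactamase) cassette. Cloning-vector remnants are also present, including an f1 origin, lacZα and lacI fragments, lac promoter/operator elements, and flanking T7 and T3 promoters. For fly work, the plasmid carries a φC31 attB site, which allows integrase-mediated insertion into a genomic attP landing site. It also carries a mini-white gene, whose eye-colour rescue serves as the visible marker for transformants. A loxP site lies immediately downstream of mini-white.

The payload is a fusion protein. A short segment annotated as a CaMKII-derived fragment (the "MKII" part, presumably a calmodulin-binding peptide, with K11A in the name suggesting a point-mutant variant) is joined to LexA sequence. By the name, this is a nuclear-localised, probably codon-optimised LexA DNA-binding domain, although the nuclear localisation signal is not separately annotated. The backbone name implies expression from n-synaptobrevin (nsyb) regulatory sequence, which would give pan-neuronal expression. The feature table does not label a promoter. The region upstream of the insert is partly matched to a Drosophila metl fragment and is otherwise unannotated, which may correspond to that genomic regulatory DNA. No activation domain is present. The construct therefore appears to supply the DNA-binding half of a split transcription factor, whose calcium-dependent association with a partner would drive LexAop reporters, though the record does not spell out this mechanism.
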