Addgene plasmid #64726: pattB-nsyb-MKIIK11A::nlsLexADBDo
Purpose: generating transgenic TRIC flies
Depositing lab: Liqun Luo. Depositing organization: Stanford University. Publication: A transcriptional reporter of intracellular Ca in Drosophila. Gao XJ, Riabinina O, Li J, Potter CJ, Clandinin TR, Luo L. Nat Neurosci. 2015 May 11. doi: 10.1038/nn.4016. PubMed 25961791.
Backbone
  Vector backbone: pattB-nsyb
  Backbone manufacturer: see publication for details
  Vector type: Insect Expression
  Selectable markers: white
Growth in bacteria
  Bacterial resistance: Ampicillin, 100 μg/mL
  Growth temperature: 37°C
  Growth strain: DH5alpha
  Copy number: High Copy
Gene/Insert
  Gene/Insert name: MKIIK11A::nlsLexADBDo
Resource information
  A portion of this plasmid was derived from a plasmid made by: see publication for details
Terms and licenses: Academic/Nonprofit Terms; Industry Terms: Not Available to Industry
How to cite: pattB-nsyb-MKIIK11A::nlsLexADBDo was a gift from Liqun Luo (Addgene plasmid # 64726 ; http://n2t.net/addgene:64726 ; RRID:Addgene_64726)
