>Addgene plasmid #64726 | pattB-nsyb-MKIIK11A::nlsLexADBDo | addgene partial sequence | sequence record 111557 | miniwhite-F 5'-TTTGTGACCTGTTCGGAGTGA-3'
TTTGTTCCTTGTGTAGATGCATCTCAAAAAAATGGTGGGCATAATAGTGTTGTTTATATATATCAAAAAT
AACAACTATAATAATAAGAATACATTTAATTTAGAAAATGCTTGGATTTCACTGGAACTAGGCTAGCATA
ACTTCGTATAATGTATGCTATACGAAGTTATGCTAGCGGATCCGACCTCAAAGATGGAAGCGGAGCAGAA
GGAGCGATTTCAGACAGACGCCCCCAAGTTTTGGGATTCCTTCTACGGCATTCACGACAACCGCTTCTTC
AAGGATCGCCACTGGCTGTTCACGGAGTTCCCCGAACTAGCTCCTCTGGCGGCGGATTCGGCGGTACTGC
AACCACGCAGCATTTTCGAACTGGGCTGTGGAGTAGGAAACACAATTTTACCCCTTCTACAGTACAGCTC
TGAACCGCAGCTCAAGGTTTTCGGATGTGACTTCTCCGCCCGGGCCATTGAAATCCTGCGAAGCCAACGG
CAGTTCGACGAGAAGCGCTGCGAGGTGTTTGTCATGGATGCCACGCTGGATCATTGGCAGGTGCCCTTCG
AGGAAAACTCACAGGACATTATTGTGATGATTTTTGTGCTGTCCGCAATTGAGCCAAAGAAAATGCAGCG
GGTATTGGACAATTGCTATCGCTACCTGCGTCCCGGTGGCTTGCTCCTCTTCCGCGACTACGGACGATAC
GACCTGGCACAGCTGCGCTTCAAGAGCGGCAAGTGTATGGAGGACAACTTCTACGTGCGAGGCGACGGCA
CCATGGTGTACTTCTTTACAGAGGAAGAACTGCGGGGTATGATGACTCAAGCGGGGCTGCAGGAGGAGCA
GCTCATTGTGGACCGAAGACTGC
