>Addgene plasmid #64726 | pattB-nsyb-MKIIK11A::nlsLexADBDo | addgene partial sequence | sequence record 111695 | SYBFOR5 5'-TGGAAGACAGTGAAAGAGGC-3'
ATCATCGACAGCCGAATTCACCATGTTTAATGCGCGGCGCAAGCTAGCCGGAGCCATACTTACGACAATG
TTGGCGACCAGAAATTTTTCGGCTAGCGGAGGAGGTGGTGGAGGTGGAGGTGGAGGTACTAGTCCACCCA
AGAAGAAGCGAAAAGTAGAAGATCCAATGAAGGCTCTCACGGCCCGACAACAGGAAGTTTTTGATTTGAT
ACGGGATCATATATCCCAAACGGGTATGCCTCCGACCCGCGCAGAGATAGCACAGCGACTGGGCTTTCGA
TCGCCTAACGCCGCGGAGGAGCACTTGAAGGCACTGGCCCGCAAGGGTGTCATTGAAATCGTGTCCGGTG
CGAGCCGCGGAATCCGGCTGTTGCAGGAGGAGGAAGAGGGCCTGCCACTGGTGGGACGCGTGGCCGCTGG
CGAGCCGCTGCTGGCCCAGCAACACATAGAGGGACACTATCAGGTGGACCCCTCCTTGTTTAAGCCAAAT
GCTGATTTCCTGTTGCGGGTGTCGGGAATGTCCATGAAGGACATCGGTATTATGGATGGTGACCTCCTCG
CCGTCCATAAGACACAGGATGTCAGGAACGGCCAGGTAGTCGTTGCCAGGATAGACGATGAGGTCACTGT
GAAACGTCTCAAGAAGCAAGGCAATAAGGTCGAGCTGCTGCCGGAGAATAGCGAGTTCAAGCCGATCGTG
GTGGATCTGCGACAGCAGTCCTTTACTATCGAGGGCTTGGCCGTGGGTGTGATCCGCAACGGAGATTGGC
TGTAAGACGTCTATCGATACCGTCGACTA
